Addgene plasmid #14292: pAG416GPD-ECFP-ccdB
Purpose: (Empty Backbone)
Depositing lab: Susan Lindquist. Depositing organization: Whitehead Institute for Biomedical Research. Publication: A suite of Gateway cloning vectors for high-throughput genetic analysis in Saccharomyces cerevisiae. Alberti S, Gitler AD, Lindquist S. Yeast. 2007 Oct . 24(10):913-9. 10.1002/yea.1502 PubMed 17583893.
Backbone
  Vector backbone: pRS416
  Vector type: Yeast Expression ; Gateway Destination
  Selectable markers: URA3
Growth in bacteria
  Bacterial resistance: Chloramphenicol and Ampicillin, 25 & 100 μg/mL
  Growth temperature: 37°C
  Growth strain: ccdB Survival
  Growth instructions: DB3.1, ccdB Survival
  Copy number: Unknown
Gene/Insert
  Gene/Insert name: None
  Tag / fusion protein: ECFP (N terminal on backbone)
  Cloning method: Gateway Cloning
  Sequencing primers: 5′ EGFP-C
Terms and licenses: Academic/Nonprofit Terms; Industry Terms: Not Available to Industry
Depositor comments: Type of plasmid: CEN. This plasmid contains the Gateway technology from Invitrogen; Invitrogen requires purchasing of Gateway Clonase for carrying out the Gateway recombinational cloning reaction http://www.invitrogen.com Please note that the full plasmid sequence is provided as a reference only, and may not match the exact sequence of the plasmid.
How to cite: pAG416GPD-ECFP-ccdB was a gift from Susan Lindquist (Addgene plasmid # 14292 ; http://n2t.net/addgene:14292 ; RRID:Addgene_14292)
