[The description below was written by a language model from this plasmid's Addgene catalogue record and pLannotate feature annotations shown in this document.]
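Description:
pAG416GPD-ECFP-ccdB is an empty Gateway destination vector for protein expression in Saccharomyces cerevisiae, built on the pRS416 shuttle backbone. In yeast it is maintained as a centromeric plasmid through a CEN6/ARS element and selected by URA3, an auxotrophic marker that can also be counterselected with 5-FOA. In E. coli it replicates from a ColE1/pUC-type origin and carries ampicillin resistance. An f1 origin and remnants of the pBluescript-derived lac/lacZα region, with flanking T3 and T7 promoters, are also annotated.

The expression unit is driven by the constitutive GPD (TDH3/GAP) promoter and closed by the CYC1 terminator. Directly downstream of the promoter lies the ECFP coding sequence, followed by the Gateway cassette: attR1, a chloramphenicol resistance gene, the ccdB toxin gene (with a ccdA fragment) and attR2. An LR recombination with an entry clone replaces the CmR/ccdB cassette with the gene of interest, which then sits downstream of ECFP so that, given an in-frame entry clone, the product is an N-terminally ECFP-tagged fusion protein. Because CcdB poisons DNA gyrase in ordinary E. coli strains, unrecombined vector is counterselected after the reaction. The empty vector itself must be propagated in a ccdB-tolerant strain, under combined chloramphenicol and ampicillin selection.

The plasmid belongs to a suite of yeast Gateway vectors designed for high-throughput genetic analysis, and suits constitutive expression and cyan fluorescence-based localisation of cloned ORFs. The record contains no insert, and the depositor notes that the full sequence is a reference that may not exactly match the physical plasmid.
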