Features (pLannotate 1.2.2; 28 found; start..end, strand, type, name):
     70..573     -  misc_feature   CEN/ARS: S. cerevisiae CEN6 centromere fused to an autonomously replicating sequence
    610..714     +  promoter       AmpR promoter: bla
    715..1575    +  CDS            AmpR: β-lactamase; bla; confers resistance to ampicillin, carbenicillin, and related antibiotics
   1746..2334    +  rep_origin     ori: high-copy-number ColE1/pMB1/pBR322/pUC origin of replication
   2517..2609    +  CDS            lacI (fragment): lac repressor; lacI; The lac repressor binds to the lac operator to inhibit transcription in E. coli. This inhibition can be relieved by adding lactose or isopropyl-β-D-thiogalactopyranoside (IPTG).
   2622..2643    +  protein_bind   CAP binding site: CAP binding activates transcription in the presence of cAMP. E. coli catabolite activator protein
   2658..2688    +  promoter       lac promoter: promoter for the E. coli lac operon
   2696..2712    +  protein_bind   lac operator: The lac repressor binds to the lac operator to inhibit transcription in E. coli. This inhibition can be relieved by adding lactose or isopropyl-β-D-thiogalactopyranoside (IPTG). lac repressor encoded by lacI
   2757..2775    +  promoter       T3 promoter: promoter for bacteriophage T3 RNA polymerase
   2804..3448    +  promoter       GAP promoter: S. cerevisiae TDH3; promoter for glyceraldehyde-3-phosphate dehydrogenase
   3454..3477    +  misc_feature   MCS (fragment): pBluescript multiple cloning site
   3483..4199    +  CDS            ECFP: ECFP is a basic (constitutively fluorescent) cyan fluorescent protein published in 1996, derived from Aequorea victoria. It has low acid sensitivity.
   4224..4348    +  protein_bind   attR1: mutant version of attR; recombination site for the Gateway® LR reaction LR Clonase™
   4373..4403    +  promoter       lac UV5 promoter: E. coli lac promoter with an "up" mutation
   4427..4456    +  promoter       cat promoter (fragment): promoter of the E. coli cat gene encoding chloramphenicol acetyltransferase
   4457..5116    +  CDS            CmR: chloramphenicol acetyltransferase; cat; confers resistance to chloramphenicol
   5298..5456    +  CDS            ccdA (fragment): CCDA_ECO57 - Also known as H, letA. Experimental evidence at protein level: Swiss-Prot protein existence level 1. Antitoxin component of a type II toxin-antitoxin (TA) system which inhibits the post-segregational killing (PSK) of plasmid-free cells, also referred to as a plasmid addiction system. Binds to and blocks the activity of CcdB; will also remove bound CcdB protein from the CcdB-GyrA complex by forming a CcdA-CcdB complex, a process termed rejuvenation. Functions as a transcriptional corepressor for the ccdAB operon, repression also requires CcdB (By similarity). From Escherichia coli
   5461..5763    +  CDS            ccdB: CCDB_ECOLI - Also known as G, letB, letD. Experimental evidence at protein level: Swiss-Prot protein existence level 1. Toxic component of a type II toxin-antitoxin (TA) system, functioning in plasmid maintainence. Responsible for the post- segregational killing (PSK) of plasmid-free cells, also referred to as a plasmid addiction system. Half-life of over 2 hours. Cell killing by CcdB is accompanied by filamentation, defects in chromosome and plasmid segregation, defects in cell division, formation of anucleate cells, decreased DNA synthesis and plasmid loss. Interferes with the activity of DN
   5807..5931    -  protein_bind   attR2: mutant version of attR; recombination site for the Gateway® LR reaction LR Clonase™
   5938..6185    +  terminator     CYC1 terminator: S. cerevisiae CYC1; transcription terminator for CYC1
   6204..6222    -  promoter       T7 promoter: promoter for bacteriophage T7 RNA polymerase
   6230..6385    +  CDS            lacZα (fragment): LacZα fragment of β-galactosidase; lacZ fragment
   6393..6848    +  rep_origin     f1 ori (sequence partly withheld): f1 bacteriophage origin of replication; arrow indicates direction of (+) strand synthesis
   6849..6900    -  misc_feature   bom (fragment): basis of mobility region from pBR322
   6979..7782    -  CDS            URA3: orotidine-5'-phosphate decarboxylase, required for uracil biosynthesis; S. cerevisiae URA3; yeast auxotrophic marker, counterselectable with 5-fluoroorotic acid (5-FOA)
   7783..7998    -  promoter       URA3 promoter: S. cerevisiae URA3
   8013..8062    -  misc_feature   bom (fragment): basis of mobility region from pBR322
   8164..1       -  CDS            rop (fragment) (across the origin): Rop protein, which maintains plasmids at low copy number; rop
>Addgene plasmid #14292 | pAG416GPD-ECFP-ccdB | depositor full sequence | sequence record 7955 | Author sequence
GACGAAAGGGCCTCGTGATACGCCTATTTTTATAGGTTAATGTCATGATAATAATGGTTTCTTAGGACGG
ATCGCTTGCCTGTAACTTACACGCGCCTCGTATCTTTTAATGATGGAATAATTTGGGAATTTACTCTGTG
TTTATTTATTTTTATGTTTTGTATTTGGATTTTAGAAAGTAAATAAAGAAGGTAGAAGAGTTACGGAATG
AAGAAAAAAAAATAAACAAAGGTTTAAAAAATTTCAACAAAAAGCGTACTTTACATATATATTTATTAGA
CAAGAAAAGCAGATTAAATAGATATACATTCGATTAACGATAAGTAAAATGTAAAATCACAGGATTTTCG
TGTGTGGTCTTCTACACAGACAAGATGAAACAATTCGGCATTAATACCTGAGAGCAGGAAGAGCAAGATA
AAAGGTAGTATTTGTTGGCGATCCCCCTAGAGTCTTTTACATCTTCGGAAAACAAAAACTATTTTTTCTT
TAATTTCTTTTTTTACTTTCTATTTTTAATTTATATATTTATATTAAAAAATTTAAATTATAATTATTTT
TATAGCACGTGATGAAAAGGACCCAGGTGGCACTTTTCGGGGAAATGTGCGCGGAACCCCTATTTGTTTA
TTTTTCTAAATACATTCAAATATGTATCCGCTCATGAGACAATAACCCTGATAAATGCTTCAATAATATT
GAAAAAGGAAGAGTATGAGTATTCAACATTTCCGTGTCGCCCTTATTCCCTTTTTTGCGGCATTTTGCCT
TCCTGTTTTTGCTCACCCAGAAACGCTGGTGAAAGTAAAAGATGCTGAAGATCAGTTGGGTGCACGAGTG
GGTTACATCGAACTGGATCTCAACAGCGGTAAGATCCTTGAGAGTTTTCGCCCCGAAGAACGTTTTCCAA
TGATGAGCACTTTTAAAGTTCTGCTATGTGGCGCGGTATTATCCCGTATTGACGCCGGGCAAGAGCAACT
CGGTCGCCGCATACACTATTCTCAGAATGACTTGGTTGAGTACTCACCAGTCACAGAAAAGCATCTTACG
GATGGCATGACAGTAAGAGAATTATGCAGTGCTGCCATAACCATGAGTGATAACACTGCGGCCAACTTAC
TTCTGACAACGATCGGAGGACCGAAGGAGCTAACCGCTTTTTTGCACAACATGGGGGATCATGTAACTCG
CCTTGATCGTTGGGAACCGGAGCTGAATGAAGCCATACCAAACGACGAGCGTGACACCACGATGCCTGTA
GCAATGGCAACAACGTTGCGCAAACTATTAACTGGCGAACTACTTACTCTAGCTTCCCGGCAACAATTAA
TAGACTGGATGGAGGCGGATAAAGTTGCAGGACCACTTCTGCGCTCGGCCCTTCCGGCTGGCTGGTTTAT
TGCTGATAAATCTGGAGCCGGTGAGCGTGGGTCTCGCGGTATCATTGCAGCACTGGGGCCAGATGGTAAG
CCCTCCCGTATCGTAGTTATCTACACGACGGGGAGTCAGGCAACTATGGATGAACGAAATAGACAGATCG
CTGAGATAGGTGCCTCACTGATTAAGCATTGGTAACTGTCAGACCAAGTTTACTCATATATACTTTAGAT
TGATTTAAAACTTCATTTTTAATTTAAAAGGATCTAGGTGAAGATCCTTTTTGATAATCTCATGACCAAA
ATCCCTTAACGTGAGTTTTCGTTCCACTGAGCGTCAGACCCCGTAGAAAAGATCAAAGGATCTTCTTGAG
ATCCTTTTTTTCTGCGCGTAATCTGCTGCTTGCAAACAAAAAAACCACCGCTACCAGCGGTGGTTTGTTT
GCCGGATCAAGAGCTACCAACTCTTTTTCCGAAGGTAACTGGCTTCAGCAGAGCGCAGATACCAAATACT
GTCCTTCTAGTGTAGCCGTAGTTAGGCCACCACTTCAAGAACTCTGTAGCACCGCCTACATACCTCGCTC
TGCTAATCCTGTTACCAGTGGCTGCTGCCAGTGGCGATAAGTCGTGTCTTACCGGGTTGGACTCAAGACG
ATAGTTACCGGATAAGGCGCAGCGGTCGGGCTGAACGGGGGGTTCGTGCACACAGCCCAGCTTGGAGCGA
ACGACCTACACCGAACTGAGATACCTACAGCGTGAGCTATGAGAAAGCGCCACGCTTCCCGAAGGGAGAA
AGGCGGACAGGTATCCGGTAAGCGGCAGGGTCGGAACAGGAGAGCGCACGAGGGAGCTTCCAGGGGGAAA
CGCCTGGTATCTTTATAGTCCTGTCGGGTTTCGCCACCTCTGACTTGAGCGTCGATTTTTGTGATGCTCG
TCAGGGGGGCGGAGCCTATGGAAAAACGCCAGCAACGCGGCCTTTTTACGGTTCCTGGCCTTTTGCTGGC
CTTTTGCTCACATGTTCTTTCCTGCGTTATCCCCTGATTCTGTGGATAACCGTATTACCGCCTTTGAGTG
AGCTGATACCGCTCGCCGCAGCCGAACGACCGAGCGCAGCGAGTCAGTGAGCGAGGAAGCGGAAGAGCGC
CCAATACGCAAACCGCCTCTCCCCGCGCGTTGGCCGATTCATTAATGCAGCTGGCACGACAGGTTTCCCG
ACTGGAAAGCGGGCAGTGAGCGCAACGCAATTAATGTGAGTTACCTCACTCATTAGGCACCCCAGGCTTT
ACACTTTATGCTTCCGGCTCCTATGTTGTGTGGAATTGTGAGCGGATAACAATTTCACACAGGAAACAGC
TATGACCATGATTACGCCAAGCGCGCAATTAACCCTCACTAAAGGGAACAAAAGCTGGAGCTCTTCGAGT
TTATCATTATCAATACTCGCCATTTCAAAGAATACGTAAATAATTAATAGTAGTGATTTTCCTAACTTTA
TTTAGTCAAAAAATTAGCCTTTTAATTCTGCTGTAACCCGTACATGCCCAAAATAGGGGGCGGGTTACAC
AGAATATATAACACCGAAGGTGCCTGGGTGAACAGGTTTATTCCTGGCATCCACTAAATATAATGGAGCC
CGCTTTTTAAGCTGGCATCCAGAAAAAAAAAGAATCCCAGCACCAAAATATTGTTTTCTTCACCAACCAT
CAGTTCATAGGTCCATTCTCTTAGCGCAACTACAGAGAACAGGGGCACAAACAGGCAAAAAACGGGCACA
ACCTCAATGGAGTGATGCAACCTGCCTGGAGTAAATGATGACACAAGGCAATTGACCCACGCATGTATCT
ATCTCATTTTCTTACACCTTCTATTACCTTCTGCTCTCTCTGATTTGGAAAAAGCTGAAAAAAAAGGTTG
AAACCAGTTCCCTGAAATTATTCCCCTACTTGACTAATAAGTATATAAAGACGGTAGGTATTGATTGTAA
TTCTGTAAATCTATTTCTTAAACTTCTTAAATTCTACTTTTATAGTTAGTCTTTTTTTTAGTTTTAAAAC
ACCAGAACTTAGTTTCGACGGATTCTAGAACTAGTGGATCCCCCGGGACAAAATGGTGAGCAAGGGCGAG
GAGCTGTTCACCGGGGTGGTGCCCATCCTGGTCGAGCTGGACGGCGACGTAAACGGCCACAAGTTCAGCG
TGTCCGGCGAGGGCGAGGGCGATGCCACCTACGGCAAGCTGACCCTGAAGTTCATCTGCACCACCGGCAA
GCTGCCCGTGCCCTGGCCCACCCTCGTGACCACCCTGACCTGGGGCGTGCAGTGCTTCAGCCGCTACCCC
GACCACATGAAGCAGCACGACTTCTTCAAGTCCGCCATGCCCGAAGGCTACGTCCAGGAGCGCACCATCT
TCTTCAAGGACGACGGCAACTACAAGACCCGCGCCGAGGTGAAGTTCGAGGGCGACACCCTGGTGAACCG
CATCGAGCTGAAGGGCATCGACTTCAAGGAGGACGGCAACATCCTGGGGCACAAGCTGGAGTACAACTAC
ATCAGCCACAACGTCTATATCACCGCCGACAAGCAGAAGAACGGCATCAAGGCCAACTTCAAGATCCGCC
ACAACATCGAGGACGGCAGCGTGCAGCTCGCCGACCACTACCAGCAGAACACCCCCATCGGCGACGGCCC
CGTGCTGCTGCCCGACAACCACTACCTGAGCACCCAGTCCGCCCTGAGCAAAGACCCCAACGAGAAGCGC
GATCACATGGTCCTGCTGGAGTTCGTGACCGCCGCCGGGATCACTCTCGGCATGGACGAGCTGTACAAGG
GTGGACCAGGTGGTGGACATCAAACAAGTTTGTACAAAAAAGCTGAACGAGAAACGTAAAATGATATAAA
TATCAATATATTAAATTAGATTTTGCATAAAAAACAGACTACATAATACTGTAAAACACAACATATCCAG
TCACTATGGCGGCCGCATTAGGCACCCCAGGCTTTACACTTTATGCTTCCGGCTCGTATAATGTGTGGAT
TTTGAGTTAGGATCCGTCGAGATTTTCAGGAGCTAAGGAAGCTAAAATGGAGAAAAAAATCACTGGATAT
ACCACCGTTGATATATCCCAATGGCATCGTAAAGAACATTTTGAGGCATTTCAGTCAGTTGCTCAATGTA
CCTATAACCAGACCGTTCAGCTGGATATTACGGCCTTTTTAAAGACCGTAAAGAAAAATAAGCACAAGTT
TTATCCGGCCTTTATTCACATTCTTGCCCGCCTGATGAATGCTCATCCGGAATTCCGTATGGCAATGAAA
GACGGTGAGCTGGTGATATGGGATAGTGTTCACCCTTGTTACACCGTTTTCCATGAGCAAACTGAAACGT
TTTCATCGCTCTGGAGTGAATACCACGACGATTTCCGGCAGTTTCTACACATATATTCGCAAGATGTGGC
GTGTTACGGTGAAAACCTGGCCTATTTCCCTAAAGGGTTTATTGAGAATATGTTTTTCGTCTCAGCCAAT
CCCTGGGTGAGTTTCACCAGTTTTGATTTAAACGTGGCCAATATGGACAACTTCTTCGCCCCCGTTTTCA
CCATGGGCAAATATTATACGCAAGGCGACAAGGTGCTGATGCCGCTGGCGATTCAGGTTCATCATGCCGT
CTGTGATGGCTTCCATGTCGGCAGAATGCTTAATGAATTACAACAGTACTGCGATGAGTGGCAGGGCGGG
GCGTAAACGCCGCGTGGATCCGGCTTACTAAAAGCCAGATAACAGTATGCGTATTTGCGCGCTGATTTTT
GCGGTATAAGAATATATACTGATATGTATACCCGAAGTATGTCAAAAAGAGGTATGCTATGAAGCAGCGT
ATTACAGTGACAGTTGACAGCGACAGCTATCAGTTGCTCAAGGCATATATGATGTCAATATCTCCGGTCT
GGTAAGCACAACCATGCAGAATGAAGCCCGTCGTCTGCGTGCCGAACGCTGGAAAGCGGAAAATCAGGAA
GGGATGGCTGAGGTCGCCCGGTTTATTGAAATGAACGGCTCTTTTGCTGACGAGAACAGGGGCTGGTGAA
ATGCAGTTTAAGGTTTACACCTATAAAAGAGAGAGCCGTTATCGTCTGTTTGTGGATGTACAGAGTGATA
TTATTGACACGCCCGGGCGACGGATGGTGATCCCCCTGGCCAGTGCACGTCTGCTGTCAGATAAAGTCTC
CCGTGAACTTTACCCGGTGGTGCATATCGGGGATGAAAGCTGGCGCATGATGACCACCGATATGGCCAGT
GTGCCGGTCTCCGTTATCGGGGAAGAAGTGGCTGATCTCAGCCACCGCGAAAATGACATCAAAAACGCCA
TTAACCTGATGTTCTGGGGAATATAAATGTCAGGCTCCCTTATACACAGCCAGTCTGCAGGTCGACCATA
GTGACTGGATATGTTGTGTTTTACAGTATTATGTAGTCTGTTTTTTATGCAAAATCTAATTTAATATATT
GATATTTATATCATTTTACGTTTCTCGTTCAGCTTTCTTGTACAAAGTGGTTCGATGTCATGTAATTAGT
TATGTCACGCTTACATTCACGCCCTCCCCCCACATCCGCTCTAACCGAAAAGGAAGGAGTTAGACAACCT
GAAGTCTAGGTCCCTATTTATTTTTTTATAGTTATGTTAGTATTAAGAACGTTATTTATATTTCAAATTT
TTCTTTTTTTTCTGTACAGACGCGTGTACGCATGTAACATTATACTGAAAACCTTGCTTGAGAAGGTTTT
GGGACGCTCGAAGGCTTTAATTTGCGGCCGGTACCCAATTCGCCCTATAGTGAGTCGTATTACGCGCGCT
CACTGGCCGTCGTTTTACAACGTCGTGACTGGGAAAACCCTGGCGTTACCCAACTTAATCGCCTTGCAGC
ACATCCCCCTTTCGCCAGCTGGCGTAATAGCGAAGAGGCCCGCACCGATCGCCCTTCCCAACAGTTGCGC
AGCCTGAATGGCGAATGGCGCG
[124 nt withheld, positions 6393-6516]
C
[91 nt withheld, positions 6518-6608]
A
[49 nt withheld, positions 6610-6658]
CCTTTGACGTTGGAGTCCACGTTCTTT
[37 nt withheld, positions 6686-6722]
ACCCTATCTCGGTCTATTCTTTTGATTTATAAGGGATTTTGCCGATTTCGGCCTATTGGTTAAAAAATGA
GCTGATTTAACAAAAATTTAACGCGAATTTTAACAAAATATTAACGTTTACAATTTCCTGATGCGGTATT
TTCTCCTTACGCATCTGTGCGGTATTTCACACCGCATAGGGTAATAACTGATATAATTAAATTGAAGCTC
TAATTTGTGAGTTTAGTATACATGCATTTACTTATAATACAGTTTTTTAGTTTTGCTGGCCGCATCTTCT
CAAATATGCTTCCCAGCCTGCTTTTCTGTAACGTTCACCCTCTACCTTAGCATCCCTTCCCTTTGCAAAT
AGTCCTCTTCCAACAATAATAATGTCAGATCCTGTAGAGACCACATCATCCACGGTTCTATACTGTTGAC
CCAATGCGTCTCCCTTGTCATCTAAACCCACACCGGGTGTCATAATCAACCAATCGTAACCTTCATCTCT
TCCACCCATGTCTCTTTGAGCAATAAAGCCGATAACAAAATCTTTGTCGCTCTTCGCAATGTCAACAGTA
CCCTTAGTATATTCTCCAGTAGATAGGGAGCCCTTGCATGACAATTCTGCTAACATCAAAAGGCCTCTAG
GTTCCTTTGTTACTTCTTCTGCCGCCTGCTTCAAACCGCTAACAATACCTGGGCCCACCACACCGTGTGC
ATTCGTAATGTCTGCCCATTCTGCTATTCTGTATACACCCGCAGAGTACTGCAATTTGACTGTATTACCA
ATGTCAGCAAATTTTCTGTCTTCGAAGAGTAAAAAATTGTACTTGGCGGATAATGCCTTTAGCGGCTTAA
CTGTGCCCTCCATGGAAAAATCAGTCAAGATATCCACATGTGTTTTTAGTAAACAAATTTTGGGACCTAA
TGCTTCAACTAACTCCAGTAATTCCTTGGTGGTACGAACATCCAATGAAGCACACAAGTTTGTTTGCTTT
TCGTGCATGATATTAAATAGCTTGGCAGCAACAGGACTAGGATGAGTAGCAGCACGTTCCTTATATGTAG
CTTTCGACATGATTTATCTTCGTTTCCTGCAGGTTTTTGTTCTGTGCAGTTGGGTTAAGAATACTGGGCA
ATTTCATGTTTCTTCAACACTACATATGCGTATATATACCAATCTAAGTCTGTGCTCCTTCCTTCGTTCT
TCCTTCTGTTCGGAGATTACCGAATCAAAAAAATTTCAAAGAAACCGAAATCAAAAAAAAGAATAAAAAA
AAAATGATGAATTGAATTGAAAAGCTGTGGTATGGTGCACTCTCAGTACAATCTGCTCTGATGCCGCATA
GTTAAGCCAGCCCCGACACCCGCCAACACCCGCTGACGCGCCCTGACGGGCTTGTCTGCTCCCGGCATCC
GCTTACAGACAAGCTGTGACCGTCTCCGGGAGCTGCATGTGTCAGAGGTTTTCACCGTCATCACCGAAAC
GCGCGA
