>Addgene plasmid #14292 | pAG416GPD-ECFP-ccdB | addgene partial sequence | sequence record 20816 | 14292 with pRS_marker
TCATTTTTTTTTTATTCTTTTTTTTGATTTCGGTTTCCTTGAAATTTTTTTGATTCGGTAATCTCCGAAC
AGAAGGAAGAACGAAGGAAGGAGCACAGACTTAGATTGGTATATATACGCATATGTAGTGTTGAAGAAAC
ATGAAATTGCCCAGTATTCTTAACCCAACTGCACAGAACAAAAACCTGCAGGAAACGAAGATAAATCATG
TCGAAAGCTACATATAAGGAACGTGCTGCTACTCATCCTAGTCCTGTTGCTGCCAAGCTATTTAATATCA
TGCACGAAAAGCAAACAAACTTGTGTGCTTCATTGGATGTTCGTACCACCAAGGAATTACTGGAGTTAGT
TGAAGCATTAGGTCCCAAAATTTGTTTACTAAAAACACATGTGGATATCTTGACTGATTTTTCCATGGAG
GGCACAGTTAAGCCGCTAAAGGCATTATCCGCCAAGTACAATTTTTTACTCTTCGAAGACAGAAAATTTG
CTGACATTGGTAATACAGTCAAATTGCAGTACTCTGCGGGTGTATACAGAATAGCAGAATGGGCAGACAT
TACGAATGCACACGGTGTGGTGGGCCCAGGTATTGTTAGCGGTTTGAAGCAGGCGGCAGAAGAAGTAACA
AAGGAACCTAGAGGCCTTTTGATGTTAGCAGAATTGTCATGCAAGGGCTCCCTATCTACT
