>Addgene plasmid #14292 | pAG416GPD-ECFP-ccdB | addgene partial sequence | sequence record 20817 | 14292 with EXFP-R
TAGCCTTCGGGCATGGCGGACTTGAAGAAGTCGTGCTGCTTCATGTGGTCGGGGTAGCGGCTGAAGCACT
GCACGCCCCAGGTCAGGGTGGTCACGAGGGTGGGCCAGGGCACGGGCAGCTTGCCGGTGGTGCAGATGAA
CTTCAGGGTCAGCTTGCCGTAGGTGGCATCGCCCTCGCCCTCGCCGGACACGCTGAACTTGTGGCCGTTT
ACGTCGCCGTCCAGCTCGACCAGGATGGGCACCACCCCGGTGAACAGCTCCTCGCCCTTGCTCACCATTT
TGTCCCGGGGGATCCACTAGTTCTAGAATCCGTCGAAACTAAGTTCTGGTGTTTTAAAACTAAAAAAAAG
ACTAACTATAAAAGTAGAATTTAAGAAGTTTAAGAAATAGATTTACAGAATTACAATCAATACCTACCGT
CTTTATATACTTATTAGTCAAGTAGGGGAATAATTTCAGGGAACTGGTTTCAACCTTTTTTTTCAGCTTT
TTCCAAATCAGAGAGAGCAGAAGGTAATAGAAGGTGTAAGAAAATGAGATAGATACATGCGTGGGTCAAT
TGCCTTGTGTCATCATTTACTCCAGGCAGGTTGCATCACTCCATTGAGGTTGTGCCCGTTTTTTGCCTGT
TTGTGCCCCTGTTCTCTGTAGTTGCGCTAAGAGA
